Addgene plasmid #52030: FGB
Purpose: Expresses full-length Fibrinogen beta chain precursor ectodomain in mammalian cells. Stop codon before C-terminal rat Cd4d3+4 tag, biotinylation sequence and His tag.
Depositing lab: Gavin Wright. Depositing organization: Wellcome Sanger Institute. Publication: A human platelet receptor protein microarray identifies FcepsilonR1alpha as an activating PEAR1 ligand. Sun Y, Vandenbriele C, Kauskot A, Verhamme P, Hoylaerts MF, Wright GJ. Mol Cell Proteomics. 2015 Feb 23. pii: mcp.M114.046946. 10.1074/mcp.M114.046946 PubMed 25713122.
Backbone
  Vector backbone: pTT3
  Backbone manufacturer: Yves Durocher, NRC
  Backbone size w/o insert (bp): 6618
  Total vector size (bp): 8114
  Modifications to backbone: Stop codon at amino acid 492, no translation of rat CD4 d3+4, enzymatic biotinylation sequence, linker and His tag (CD4d3+4-BioLHis).
  Vector type: Mammalian Expression
Growth in bacteria
  Bacterial resistance: Ampicillin, 100 μg/mL
  Growth temperature: 37°C
  Growth strain: Top10
  Copy number: High Copy
Gene/Insert
  Gene/Insert name: FGB (alt name: Fibrinogen beta chain precursor)
  Species: H. sapiens (human)
  Insert size (bp): 1496
  Mutation: Stop Codon at amino acid 492, before CD4, bio and His tags
  Entrez Gene: FGB (a.k.a. HEL-S-78p)
  Promoter: CMV
  Tag / fusion protein: rat CD4 d3+4 (C terminal on backbone); enzymatic biotinylation sequence (C terminal on backbone); His tag (C terminal on backbone)
  Cloning method: Restriction Enzyme; 5′ cloning site NotI (not destroyed); 3′ cloning site AscI (not destroyed)
  Sequencing primers: 5′ CMV-fwd
Resource information
  A portion of this plasmid was derived from a plasmid made by: Insert was chemically synthesised.
Terms and licenses: Academic/Nonprofit Terms; Industry Terms: Not Available to Industry
Depositor comments: Article ref 83 Co-transfect with FGA-bio-His (Addgene 52029) and FGG (Addgene 52031) to create the fibrinogen trimer
How to cite: FGB was a gift from Gavin Wright (Addgene plasmid # 52030 ; http://n2t.net/addgene:52030 ; RRID:Addgene_52030)
