[The description below was written by a language model from this plasmid's Addgene catalogue record and pLannotate feature annotations shown in this document.]
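Description:
FGB is a mammalian expression plasmid built on the pTT3 backbone that drives production of the full-length human fibrinogen beta chain precursor. The chemically synthesised insert of about 1.5 kb sits between retained NotI and AscI sites in a construct of roughly 8.1 kb. Transcription comes from the human cytomegalovirus immediate-early enhancer and promoter. This is followed by a leader region annotated with adenovirus-derived sequence, a splice acceptor and a chimeric intron fragment, elements that typically improve mRNA processing and expression. A rabbit β-globin polyadenylation signal terminates the transcript. A fragment resembling a mouse immunoglobulin heavy chain signal sequence is annotated just upstream of the FGB coding region, but the record does not say whether it contributes to secretion. In bacteria the plasmid is maintained through a high-copy ColE1/pUC-type origin and selected with ampicillin via β-lactamase. An Epstein-Barr virus oriP fragment is also present, which supports episomal maintenance in cells expressing EBNA1. Remnant lac regulatory fragments are cloning-vector leftovers with no evident role.

The backbone carries a C-terminal tag cassette of rat CD4 domains 3 and 4, an enzymatic biotinylation sequence, a linker and a His tag, and the Cd4 fragment is annotated immediately downstream of FGB. In this construct, however, a stop codon at amino acid 492 precedes the cassette, so none of these tags is translated and the beta chain is made untagged. The depositor notes that it is meant to be co-transfected with a biotin/His-tagged fibrinogen alpha chain plasmid and a fibrinogen gamma chain plasmid to create the fibrinogen trimer, so that only the alpha chain carries the capture tags. The associated work involved a human platelet receptor protein microarray for identifying extracellular ligand interactions.
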