Features (pLannotate 1.2.2; 19 found; start..end, strand, type, name):
    713..768     +  polyA_signal   β-globin poly(A) signal: rabbit β-globin polyadenylation signal (Gil and Proudfoot, 1987)
   1282..2963    -  rep_origin     oriP (fragment): Epstein-Barr virus oriP replication origin (Yates et al., 2000)
   3090..3194    +  promoter       AmpR promoter: bla
   3195..4055    +  CDS            AmpR: β-lactamase; bla; confers resistance to ampicillin, carbenicillin, and related antibiotics
   4226..4814    +  rep_origin     ori: high-copy-number ColE1/pMB1/pBR322/pUC origin of replication
   4997..5089    +  CDS            lacI (fragment): lac repressor; lacI; The lac repressor binds to the lac operator to inhibit transcription in E. coli. This inhibition can be relieved by adding lactose or isopropyl-β-D-thiogalactopyranoside (IPTG).
   5102..5123    +  protein_bind   CAP binding site: CAP binding activates transcription in the presence of cAMP. E. coli catabolite activator protein
   5138..5168    +  promoter       lac promoter: promoter for the E. coli lac operon
   5176..5192    +  protein_bind   lac operator: The lac repressor binds to the lac operator to inhibit transcription in E. coli. This inhibition can be relieved by adding lactose or isopropyl-β-D-thiogalactopyranoside (IPTG). lac repressor encoded by lacI
   5262..5278    +  promoter       tet promoter (fragment): E. coli promoter for tetracycline efflux protein gene
   5288..5313    -  CDS            bla(M) (fragment): β-lactamase lacking the signal sequence; bla(M); allows cytosolic expression of β-lactamase
   5487..5866    +  enhancer       CMV enhancer: human cytomegalovirus immediate early enhancer
   5868..6067    +  promoter       CMV promoter: human cytomegalovirus (CMV) immediate early promoter
   6135..6173    +  misc_feature   Ad SA (fragment): adenovirus major late transcript splice acceptor (Friedrich and Soriano, 1991)
   6206..6415    -  CDS            PTP (fragment): TERM_ADE02 - Experimental evidence at protein level: Swiss-Prot protein existence level 1. Protein covalently bound to the viral DNA that acts as a primer for viral genomic replication by DNA strand displacement. Assembles on the viral origin of replication in an initiation complex with viral polymerase, DBP, host NFIA and host POU2F1/OCT1. During initiation, the polymerase covalently couples the first dCTP with Ser- 580 of pTP. The terminal protein stimulates the template activity over 20 fold compared to protein-free templates. Neo-synthesized viral genomes are linked to two preterminal prot
   6446..6535    +  intron         chimeric intron (fragment): chimera between introns from adenovirus and immunoglobulin heavy chain genes
   6554..6600    +  CDS            IgH signal sequence (fragment): signal sequence from the mouse immunoglobulin heavy chain variable region
   6631..8103    +  CDS            FGB: FIBB_HUMAN - Experimental evidence at protein level: Swiss-Prot protein existence level 1. Cleaved by the protease thrombin to yield monomers which, together with fibrinogen alpha (FGA) and fibrinogen gamma (FGG), polymerize to form an insoluble fibrin matrix. Fibrin has a major function in hemostasis as one of the primary components of blood clots. In addition, functions during the early stages of wound repair to stabilize the lesion and guide cell migration during re- epithelialization. Was originally thought to be essential for platelet aggregation, based on in vitro studies using anticoagu
   8107..553     +  CDS            Cd4 (fragment) (across the origin): CD4_RAT - Experimental evidence at protein level: Swiss-Prot protein existence level 1. Integral membrane glycoprotein that plays an essential role in the immune response and serves multiple functions in responses against both external and internal offenses. In T-cells, functions primarily as a coreceptor for MHC class II molecule:peptide complex. The antigens presented by class II peptides are derived from extracellular proteins while class I peptides are derived from cytosolic proteins. Interacts simultaneously with the T-cell receptor (TCR) and the MHC class II presented by antigen presenti
>Addgene plasmid #52030 | FGB | depositor full sequence | sequence record 80105 | FGB sequence 8114 bps
GTCGACCTCCATCACGGCCTATAAGAGTGAGGGGGAGTCAGCGGAGTTCTCCTTCCCACTCAACCTTGGA
GAGGAAAGCCTGCAGGGAGAGTTGAGATGGAAGGCAGAGAAGGCTCCTTCTTCCCAGTCCTGGATCACCT
TCTCCCTAAAGAACCAAAAGGTGTCTGTGCAGAAGTCTACTAGCAACCCCAAGTTCCAGCTGTCCGAAAC
GCTCCCACTCACCCTTCAGATACCCCAGGTCTCCCTTCAGTTTGCTGGTTCTGGCAACCTGACCCTGACT
CTGGACAGAGGGATACTGTATCAGGAAGTGAACCTGGTGGTGATGAAAGTGACTCAGCCCGACAGCAACA
CTTTGACCTGTGAGGTGATGGGACCCACCTCACCCAAGATGAGACTGATCTTGAAGCAGGAGAATCAGGA
GGCCAGGGTCTCCAGGCAGGAGAAAGTGATTCAAGTGCAGGCCCCTGAAGCAGGGGTGTGGCAATGTCTA
CTGAGTGAAGGTGAAGAGGTCAAGATGGACTCCAAGATCCAGGTTTTATCCAAAGGGTTGAATTCCGGCA
GCCTGCACCACATCCTGGACGCCCAGAAGATGCTGTGGAACCACAGGGACAGGAACCTGCCTCCTCTGGC
CCCTCTGGGCCCCCACCACCATCACCACCATTGAGTCTAGACACGTGATTAATTAAGGATCCCCCGACCT
CGACCTCTGGCTAATAAAGGAAATTTATTTTCATTGCAATAGTGTGTTGGAATTTTTTGTGTCTCTCACT
CGGAAGGACATATGGGAGGGCAAATCATTTGGTCGAGATCCCTCGGAGATCTCTAGCTAGAGGATCGATC
CCCGCCCCGGACGAACTAAACCTGACTACGACATCTCTGCCCCTTCTTCGCGGGGCAGTGCATGTAATCC
CTTCAGTTGGTTGGTACAACTTGCCAACTGGGCCCTGTTCCACATGTGACACGGGGGGGGACCAAACACA
AAGGGGTTCTCTGACTGTAGTTGACATCCTTATAAATGGATGTGCACATTTGCCAACACTGAGTGGCTTT
CATCCTGGAGCAGACTTTGCAGTCTGTGGACTGCAACACAACATTGCCTTTATGTGTAACTCTTGGCTGA
AGCTCTTACACCAATGCTGGGGGACATGTACCTCCCAGGGGCCCAGGAAGACTACGGGAGGCTACACCAA
CGTCAATCAGAGGGGCCTGTGTAGCTACCGATAAGCGGACCCTCAAGAGGGCATTAGCAATAGTGTTTAT
AAGGCCCCCTTGTTAACCCTAAACGGGTAGCATATGCTTCCCGGGTAGTAGTATATACTATCCAGACTAA
CCCTAATTCAATAGCATATGTTACCCAACGGGAAGCATATGCTATCGAATTAGGGTTAGTAAAAGGGTCC
TAAGGAACAGCGATATCTCCCACCCCATGAGCTGTCACGGTTTTATTTACATGGGGTCAGGATTCCACGA
GGGTAGTGAACCATTTTAGTCACAAGGGCAGTGGCTGAAGATCAAGGAGCGGGCAGTGAACTCTCCTGAA
TCTTCGCCTGCTTCTTCATTCTCCTTCGTTTAGCTAATAGAATAACTGCTGAGTTGTGAACAGTAAGGTG
TATGTGAGGTGCTCGAAAACAAGGTTTCAGGTGACGCCCCCAGAATAAAATTTGGACGGGGGGTTCAGTG
GTGGCATTGTGCTATGACACCAATATAACCCTCACAAACCCCTTGGGCAATAAATACTAGTGTAGGAATG
AAACATTCTGAATATCTTTAACAATAGAAATCCATGGGGTGGGGACAAGCCGTAAAGACTGGATGTCCAT
CTCACACGAATTTATGGCTATGGGCAACACATAATCCTAGTGCAATATGATACTGGGGTTATTAAGATGT
GTCCCAGGCAGGGACCAAGACAGGTGAACCATGTTGTTACACTCTATTTGTAACAAGGGGAAAGAGAGTG
GACGCCGACAGCAGCGGACTCCACTGGTTGTCTCTAACACCCCCGAAAATTAAACGGGGCTCCACGCCAA
TGGGGCCCATAAACAAAGACAAGTGGCCACTCTTTTTTTTGAAATTGTGGAGTGGGGGCACGCGTCAGCC
CCCACACGCCGCCCTGCGGTTTTGGACTGTAAAATAAGGGTGTAATAACTTGGCTGATTGTAACCCCGCT
AACCACTGCGGTCAAACCACTTGCCCACAAAACCACTAATGGCACCCCGGGGAATACCTGCATAAGTAGG
TGGGCGGGCCAAGATAGGGGCGCGATTGCTGCGATCTGGAGGACAAATTACACACACTTGCGCCTGAGCG
CCAAGCACAGGGTTGTTGGTCCTCATATTCACGAGGTCGCTGAGAGCACGGTGGGCTAATGTTGCCATGG
GTAGCATATACTACCCAAATATCTGGATAGCATATGCTATCCTAATCTATATCTGGGTAGCATAGGCTAT
CCTAATCTATATCTGGGTAGCATATGCTATCCTAATCTATATCTGGGTAGTATATGCTATCCTAATTTAT
ATCTGGGTAGCATAGGCTATCCTAATCTATATCTGGGTAGCATATGCTATCCTAATCTATATCTGGGTAG
TATATGCTATCCTAATCTGTATCCGGGTAGCATATGCTATCCTAATAGAGATTAGGGTAGTATATGCTAT
CCTAATTTATATCTGGGTAGCATATACTACCCAAATATCTGGATAGCATATGCTATCCTAATCTATATCT
GGGTAGCATATGCTATCCTAATCTATATCTGGGTAGCATAGGCTATCCTAATCTATATCTGGGTAGCATA
TGCTATCCTAATCTATATCTGGGTAGTATATGCTATCCTAATTTATATCTGGGTAGCATAGGCTATCCTA
ATCTATATCTGGGTAGCATATGCTATCCTAATCTATATCTGGGTAGTATATGCTATCCTAATCTGTATCC
GGGTAGCATATGCTATCCTCATGATAAGCTGTCAAACATGAGAATTTTCTTGAAGACGAAAGGGCCTCGT
GATACGCCTATTTTTATAGGTTAATGTCATGATAATAATGGTTTCTTAGACGTCAGGTGGCACTTTTCGG
GGAAATGTGCGCGGAACCCCTATTTGTTTATTTTTCTAAATACATTCAAATATGTATCCGCTCATGAGAC
AATAACCCTGATAAATGCTTCAATAATATTGAAAAAGGAAGAGTATGAGTATTCAACATTTCCGTGTCGC
CCTTATTCCCTTTTTTGCGGCATTTTGCCTTCCTGTTTTTGCTCACCCAGAAACGCTGGTGAAAGTAAAA
GATGCTGAAGATCAGTTGGGTGCACGAGTGGGTTACATCGAACTGGATCTCAACAGCGGTAAGATCCTTG
AGAGTTTTCGCCCCGAAGAACGTTTTCCAATGATGAGCACTTTTAAAGTTCTGCTATGTGGCGCGGTATT
ATCCCGTGTTGACGCCGGGCAAGAGCAACTCGGTCGCCGCATACACTATTCTCAGAATGACTTGGTTGAG
TACTCACCAGTCACAGAAAAGCATCTTACGGATGGCATGACAGTAAGAGAATTATGCAGTGCTGCCATAA
CCATGAGTGATAACACTGCGGCCAACTTACTTCTGACAACGATCGGAGGACCGAAGGAGCTAACCGCTTT
TTTGCACAACATGGGGGATCATGTAACTCGCCTTGATCGTTGGGAACCGGAGCTGAATGAAGCCATACCA
AACGACGAGCGTGACACCACGATGCCTGCAGCAATGGCAACAACGTTGCGCAAACTATTAACTGGCGAAC
TACTTACTCTAGCTTCCCGGCAACAATTAATAGACTGGATGGAGGCGGATAAAGTTGCAGGACCACTTCT
GCGCTCGGCCCTTCCGGCTGGCTGGTTTATTGCTGATAAATCTGGAGCCGGTGAGCGTGGGTCTCGCGGT
ATCATTGCAGCACTGGGGCCAGATGGTAAGCCCTCCCGTATCGTAGTTATCTACACGACGGGGAGTCAGG
CAACTATGGATGAACGAAATAGACAGATCGCTGAGATAGGTGCCTCACTGATTAAGCATTGGTAACTGTC
AGACCAAGTTTACTCATATATACTTTAGATTGATTTAAAACTTCATTTTTAATTTAAAAGGATCTAGGTG
AAGATCCTTTTTGATAATCTCATGACCAAAATCCCTTAACGTGAGTTTTCGTTCCACTGAGCGTCAGACC
CCGTAGAAAAGATCAAAGGATCTTCTTGAGATCCTTTTTTTCTGCGCGTAATCTGCTGCTTGCAAACAAA
AAAACCACCGCTACCAGCGGTGGTTTGTTTGCCGGATCAAGAGCTACCAACTCTTTTTCCGAAGGTAACT
GGCTTCAGCAGAGCGCAGATACCAAATACTGTTCTTCTAGTGTAGCCGTAGTTAGGCCACCACTTCAAGA
ACTCTGTAGCACCGCCTACATACCTCGCTCTGCTAATCCTGTTACCAGTGGCTGCTGCCAGTGGCGATAA
GTCGTGTCTTACCGGGTTGGACTCAAGACGATAGTTACCGGATAAGGCGCAGCGGTCGGGCTGAACGGGG
GGTTCGTGCACACAGCCCAGCTTGGAGCGAACGACCTACACCGAACTGAGATACCTACAGCGTGAGCTAT
GAGAAAGCGCCACGCTTCCCGAAGGGAGAAAGGCGGACAGGTATCCGGTAAGCGGCAGGGTCGGAACAGG
AGAGCGCACGAGGGAGCTTCCAGGGGGAAACGCCTGGTATCTTTATAGTCCTGTCGGGTTTCGCCACCTC
TGACTTGAGCGTCGATTTTTGTGATGCTCGTCAGGGGGGCGGAGCCTATGGAAAAACGCCAGCAACGCGG
CCTTTTTACGGTTCCTGGCCTTTTGCTGGCCTTTTGCTCACATGTTCTTTCCTGCGTTATCCCCTGATTC
TGTGGATAACCGTATTACCGCCTTTGAGTGAGCTGATACCGCTCGCCGCAGCCGAACGACCGAGCGCAGC
GAGTCAGTGAGCGAGGAAGCGGAAGAGCGCCCAATACGCAAACCGCCTCTCCCCGCGCGTTGGCCGATTC
ATTAATGCAGCTGGCACGACAGGTTTCCCGACTGGAAAGCGGGCAGTGAGCGCAACGCAATTAATGTGAG
TTAGCTCACTCATTAGGCACCCCAGGCTTTACACTTTATGCTTCCGGCTCGTATGTTGTGTGGAATTGTG
AGCGGATAACAATTTCACACAGGAAACAGCTATGACCATGATTACGCCAAGCTCTAGCTAGAGGTCGACC
AATTCTCATGTTTGACAGCTTATCATCGCAGATCCGGGCAACGTTGTTGCCATTGCTGCAGGCGCAGAAC
TGGTAGGTATGGAAGATCTATACATTGAATCAATATTGGCAATTAGCCATATTAGTCATTGGTTATATAG
CATAAATCAATATTGGCTATTGGCCATTGCATACGTTGTATCTATATCATAATATGTACATTTATATTGG
CTCATGTCCAATATGACCGCCATGTTGACATTGATTATTGACTAGTTATTAATAGTAATCAATTACGGGG
TCATTAGTTCATAGCCCATATATGGAGTTCCGCGTTACATAACTTACGGTAAATGGCCCGCCTGGCTGAC
CGCCCAACGACCCCCGCCCATTGACGTCAATAATGACGTATGTTCCCATAGTAACGCCAATAGGGACTTT
CCATTGACGTCAATGGGTGGAGTATTTACGGTAAACTGCCCACTTGGCAGTACATCAAGTGTATCATATG
CCAAGTCCGCCCCCTATTGACGTCAATGACGGTAAATGGCCCGCCTGGCATTATGCCCAGTACATGACCT
TACGGGACTTTCCTACTTGGCAGTACATCTACGTATTAGTCATCGCTATTACCATGGTGATGCGGTTTTG
GCAGTACACCAATGGGCGTGGATAGCGGTTTGACTCACGGGGATTTCCAAGTCTCCACCCCATTGACGTC
AATGGGAGTTTGTTTTGGCACCAAAATCAACGGGACTTTCCAAAATGTCGTAATAACCCCGCCCCGTTGA
CGCAAATGGGCGGTAGGCGTGTACGGTGGGAGGTCTATATAAGCAGAGCTCGTTTAGTGAACCGTCAGAT
CCTCACTCTCTTCCGCATCGCTGTCTGCGAGGGCCAGCTGTTGGGCTCGCGGTTGAGGACAAACTCTTCG
CGGTCTTTCCAGTACTCTTGGATCGGAAACCCGTCGGCCTCCGAACGGTACTCCGCCACCGAGGGACCTG
AGCGAGTCCGCATCGACCGGATCGGAAAACCTCTCGAGAAAGGCGTCTAACCAGTCACAGTCGCAAGGTA
GGCTGAGCACCGTGGCGGGCGGCAGCGGGTGGCGGTCGGGGTTGTTTCTGGCGGAGGTGCTGCTGATGAT
GTAATTAAAGTAGGCGGTCTTGAGACGGCGGATGGTCGAGGTGAGGTGTGGCAGGCTTGAGATCCAGCTG
TTGGGGTGAGTACTCCCTCTCAAAAGCGGGCATTACTTCTGCGCTAAGATTGTCAGTTTCCAAAAACGAG
GAGGATTTGATATTCACCTGGCCCGATCTGGCCATACACTTGAGTGACAATGACATCCACTTTGCCTTTC
TCTCCACAGGTGTCCACTCCCAGGTCCAAGTTTAAACTGCGGCCGCCACCATGGTCCGGATGGTGTCCTG
GTCCTTCCACAAGCTGAAAACCATGAAGCATCTGCTGCTGCTGCTCCTCTGCGTGTTCCTGGTCAAGAGC
CAGGGCGTGAACGACAACGAGGAAGGCTTCTTCAGCGCCAGAGGCCACAGACCCCTGGACAAGAAGCGGG
AGGAAGCCCCTTCTCTGAGGCCTGCCCCCCCTCCTATCAGCGGCGGAGGGTACAGAGCCAGACCAGCCAA
GGCCGCTGCCACCCAGAAAAAGGTGGAGCGGAAGGCCCCTGATGCCGGCGGATGTCTGCATGCCGACCCC
GATCTGGGCGTGCTGTGCCCTACCGGCTGTCAGCTCCAGGAAGCACTCCTCCAGCAGGAACGGCCCATCC
GGAACAGCGTGGACGAGCTGAACAACAACGTGGAGGCCGTGAGCCAGACCTCCAGCAGCAGCTTCCAGTA
CATGTATCTGCTGAAGGACCTGTGGCAGAAAAGACAGAAACAGGTCAAGGACAACGAGAACGTGGTCAAC
GAGTACAGCAGCGAGCTGGAAAAGCACCAGCTGTACATCGACGAGACAGTGAACAGCAACATCCCCACCA
ACCTGAGAGTGCTGCGGAGCATCCTGGAAAACCTGAGAAGCAAGATCCAGAAACTGGAAAGCGACGTGTC
CGCCCAGATGGAATACTGCCGGACCCCCTGCACCGTGTCCTGCAACATCCCTGTGGTGTCCGGCAAAGAG
TGCGAGGAAATCATCCGGAAGGGCGGCGAGACAAGCGAGATGTACCTGATCCAGCCCGACAGCAGCGTGA
AGCCCTACCGGGTGTACTGCGACATGAACACCGAGAACGGCGGCTGGACCGTGATCCAGAACCGGCAGGA
CGGCAGCGTGGACTTCGGCCGGAAGTGGGACCCCTACAAGCAGGGCTTCGGCAACGTGGCTACTAACACC
GATGGCAAGAACTACTGCGGCCTCCCTGGCGAGTACTGGCTGGGCAACGACAAGATCAGCCAGCTGACCA
GAATGGGCCCCACCGAGCTGCTGATCGAGATGGAAGATTGGAAGGGCGACAAAGTGAAGGCCCACTATGG
AGGCTTCACCGTCCAGAACGAGGCCAACAAGTACCAGATCAGCGTGAACAAGTACCGGGGCACCGCCGGC
AATGCTCTGATGGACGGCGCCTCCCAGCTGATGGGCGAGAACCGGACCATGACCATCCACAACGGCATGT
TCTTCAGCACCTACGACCGGGACAACGACGGCTGGCTGACCAGCGACCCCCGGAAGCAGTGCAGCAAAGA
GGATGGCGGCGGTTGGTGGTACAACCGGTGCCACGCCGCCAACCCCAACGGCAGATACTACTGGGGCGGA
CAGTACACCTGGGACATGGCCAAGCACGGCACCGATGACGGCGTCGTGTGGATGAACTGGAAGGGCAGCT
GGTACAGCATGCGGAAGATGAGCATGAAGATCCGGCCATTCTTTCCTCAGCAGTGAGGCGCGCC
