>Addgene plasmid #52030 | FGB | addgene partial sequence | sequence record 94459 | pMT2-F 5'-TTGCCTTTCTCTCCACAGGT-3'
ACTGCGGCCGCCACCATGGTCCGGATGGTGTCCTGGTCCTTCCACAAGCTGAAAACCATGAAGCATCTGC
TGCTGCTGCTCCTCTGCGTGTTCCTGGTCAAGAGCCAGGGCGTGAACGACAACGAGGAAGGCTTCTTCAG
CGCCAGAGGCCACAGACCCCTGGACAAGAAGCGGGAGGAAGCCCCTTCTCTGAGGCCTGCCCCCCCTCCT
ATCAGCGGCGGAGGGTACAGAGCCAGACCAGCCAAGGCCGCTGCCACCCAGAAAAAGGTGGAGCGGAAGG
CCCCTGATGCCGGCGGATGTCTGCATGCCGACCCCGATCTGGGCGTGCTGTGCCCTACCGGCTGTCAGCT
CCAGGAAGCACTCCTCCAGCAGGAACGGCCCATCCGGAACAGCGTGGACGAGCTGAACAACAACGTGGAG
GCCGTGAGCCAGACCTCCAGCAGCAGCTTCCAGTACATGTATCTGCTGAAGGACCTGTGGCAGAAAAGAC
AGAAACAGGTCAAGGACAACGAGAACGTGGTCAACGAGTACAGCAGCGAGCTGGAAAAGCACCAGCTGTA
CATCGACGAGACAGTGAACAGCAACATCCCCACCAACCTGAGAGTGCTGCGGAGCATCCTGGAAAACCTG
AGAAGCAAGATCCAGAAACTGGAAAGCGACGTGTCCGCCCAGATGGAATACTGCCGGACCCCCTGCACCG
TGTCCTGCAACATCCCTGTGGTGTCCGGCAAAGAGTGCGAGGAAATCATCCGGAAGGGCGGCGAGACAAG
CGAGATGTACCTGATCCAGCCCGACAGCAGCGTGAAGCCCTACCGGGTGTACTGCGACATGAACACCGAG
AACGGCGGCTGGACCGTGATCCAGA
