>Addgene plasmid #52030 | FGB | addgene partial sequence | sequence record 94706 | rb_glob_PA_term-R 5'-CCCATATGTCCTTCCGAGTG-3'
ATAAATTTCCTTTATTAGCCAGAGGTCGAGGTCGGGGGATCCTTAATTAATCACGTGTCTAGACTCAATG
GTGGTGATGGTGGTGGGGGCCCAGAGGGGCCAGAGGAGGCAGGTTCCTGTCCCTGTGGTTCCACAGCATC
TTCTGGGCGTCCAGGATGTGGTGCAGGCTGCCGGAATTCAACCCTTTGGATAAAACCTGGATCTTGGAGT
CCATCTTGACCTCTTCACCTTCACTCAGTAGACATTGCCACACCCCTGCTTCAGGGGCCTGCACTTGAAT
CACTTTCTCCTGCCTGGAGACCCTGGCCTCCTGATTCTCCTGCTTCAAGATCAGTCTCATCTTGGGTGAG
GTGGGTCCCATCACCTCACAGGTCAAAGTGTTGCTGTCGGGCTGAGTCACTTTCATCACCACCAGGTTCA
CTTCCTGATACAGTATCCCTCTGTCCAGAGTCAGGGTCAGGTTGCCAGAACCAGCAAACTGAAGGGAGAC
CTGGGGTATCTGAAGGGTGAGTGGGAGCGTTTCGGACAGCTGGAACTTGGGGTTGCTAGTAGACTTCTGC
ACAGACACCTTTTGGTTCTTTAGGGAGAAGGTGATCCAGGACTGGGAAGAAGGAGCCTTCTCTGCCTTCC
ATCTCAACTCTCCCTGCAGGCTTTCCTCTCCAAGGTTGAGTGGGAAGGAGAACTCCGCTGACTCCCCCTC
ACTCTTATAGGCCGTGATGGAGGTCGACGGCGCGCCTCACTGCTGAGGAAAGAATGGCCGGATCTTCATG
CTCATCTTCCGCATGCTGTACCAGCTGCCCTTCCAGTTCATCCACACGACGCCGTCATCGGTGCCGTGCT
TGGCCATG
